Addgene plasmid #198852: pGL3-MTS-ND2-W30-L16-G1333C-UGI-Puro
Purpose: Employ DdCBE-mediated mtDNA editing to ablate mtProtein(ND2) by swapping Trp codon TGA with stop codon TAA in C6 cells
Depositing lab: Bin Shen. Depositing organization: Nanjing Medical University. Publication: A conditional knockout rat resource of mitochondrial protein-coding genes via a DdCBE-induced premature stop codon. Tan L, Qi X, Kong W, Jin J, Lu D, Zhang X, Wang Y, Wang S, Dong W, Shi X, Chen W, Wang J, Li K, Xie Y, Gao L, Guan F, Gao K, Li C, Wang C, Hu Z, Zhang L, Guo X, Shen B, Ma Y. Sci Adv. 2023 Apr 14;9(15):eadf2695. doi: 10.1126/sciadv.adf2695. Epub 2023 Apr 14. PubMed 37058569.
Backbone
  Vector backbone: pGL3
  Vector type: Mammalian Expression
Growth in bacteria
  Bacterial resistance: Ampicillin, 100 μg/mL
  Growth temperature: 37°C
  Growth strain: DH5alpha
  Copy number: High Copy
Gene/Insert
  Gene/Insert name: ND2-W30-L16 TALEN
  Species: R. norvegicus (rat)
  Cloning method: Gibson Cloning
Terms and licenses: Academic/Nonprofit Terms; Industry Terms: Not Available to Industry
Depositor comments: These plasmids may not be suitable for sequencing with NGS, because they contain RVD array. In our lab, we perform Sanger sequencing using the following primers: RVD seq Fwd TGACCGCAGTGGAGGCAGTG; RVD seq Rev TTCACTGCATCCAGCGCAGG
How to cite: pGL3-MTS-ND2-W30-L16-G1333C-UGI-Puro was a gift from Bin Shen (Addgene plasmid # 198852 ; http://n2t.net/addgene:198852 ; RRID:Addgene_198852)
