[The description below was written by a language model from this plasmid's Addgene catalogue record and pLannotate feature annotations shown in this document.]
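Description:
pGL3-MTS-ND2-W30-L16-G1333C-UGI-Puro is a mammalian expression plasmid on a pGL3 backbone that encodes one half of a DddA-derived cytosine base editor (DdCBE) pair directed at the rat mitochondrial ND2 gene. It is maintained in E. coli through a high-copy ColE1/pUC-type origin and an ampicillin resistance gene (β-lactamase with its own promoter). For selection of transfected mammalian cells, a separate human PGK promoter drives a puromycin N-acetyltransferase cassette. Short annotated fragments of HIV-1 LTR and nef, SV40 large T antigen and a tetracycline resistance gene appear to be backbone remnants rather than functional units.

The editor is expressed from the CMV enhancer/promoter, with a T7 promoter just upstream of the coding region, and is terminated by the bGH polyadenylation signal. As the name indicates, the open reading frame begins with a mitochondrial targeting sequence, though this is not annotated separately. It continues with a TALE DNA-binding domain: the table picks up the Xanthomonas-derived N- and C-terminal flanks (avrXa10 and avrBs3 matches), and the unannotated stretch between them corresponds to the RVD repeat array that sets target specificity. This is fused to a split DddA double-stranded-DNA cytidine deaminase fragment, named as the G1333 C-terminal half, and to a uracil glycosylase inhibitor (UGI) that protects the deaminated base from excision repair.

The deaminase is reconstituted only when the two TALE arms bind adjacent sites, so this plasmid, apparently the left arm judging by "L16", would be used with a partner carrying the complementary DddA half. The stated aim is to convert the TGA tryptophan codon (W30) of ND2 into a TAA stop codon in rat C6 cells, ablating the mitochondrial protein. The depositor notes that the repetitive RVD array can make next-generation sequencing unreliable.
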