Features (pLannotate 1.2.2; 18 found; start..end, strand, type, name):
      8..387     +  enhancer       CMV enhancer: human cytomegalovirus immediate early enhancer
    388..591     +  promoter       CMV promoter: human cytomegalovirus (CMV) immediate early promoter
    587..620     +  LTR            5' LTR (truncated) (fragment): truncated 5' long terminal repeat (LTR) from HIV-1
    636..654     +  promoter       T7 promoter: promoter for bacteriophage T7 RNA polymerase
    698..1402    +  CDS            avrXa10 (fragment): AVX10_XANOO - Experimental evidence at protein level: Swiss-Prot protein existence level 1. Avirulence protein. Induces the hypersensitive response (HR)in rice plants carrying the resistance gene Xa10. Activity depends on the presence of the core repeat domains; replacement with repeat domains from other proteins (AvrBs3 of X.euvesicatoria (AC P14727) or AvrXa7 of this organism) does not elicit the HR. Probably acts as a transcription factor in its host plant (rice) to induce plant resistance or disease. From Xanthomonas oryzae pv. oryzae.
   2891..3022    +  CDS            avrBs3 (fragment): AVRB3_XANEU - Experimental evidence at protein level: Swiss-Prot protein existence level 1. Avirulence protein. Acts as a transcription factor in C.annuum plants. In susceptible plants lacking the Bs3 resistance gene induces expression of a number of genes, including genes homologous to a family of auxin-induced genes, alpha-expansin genes, pectate lyase, anthocyanidin glucoside rhamnosyl transferase and at least one transcription factor, UPA20. Their expression leads to plant hypertrophy in mesophyll cells, probably mainly mediated by UPA20 (PubMed:17962565). In resistant plants induces the h
   3014..3301    +  CDS            dddA (fragment): DDDA_BURC1 - Experimental evidence at protein level: Swiss-Prot protein existence level 1. Toxic component of a toxin-immunity protein module, which functions as a cellular contact-dependent growth inhibition (CDI) system. CDI modules allow bacteria to communicate with and inhibit the growth of closely related neighboring bacteria in a contact-dependent fashion. Bacteria that have this module inhibit or kill bacteria without it, giving them a growth advantage. Probably specifically inhibited by cognate immunity protein DddI (Probable). The C-terminal 163 residue fragment has double-stranded DN
   3314..3562    +  CDS            UGI: UNGI_BPPB2 - Experimental evidence at protein level: Swiss-Prot protein existence level 1. This protein binds specifically and reversibly to the host uracil-DNA glycosylase, preventing removal of uracil residues from PBS2 DNA by the host uracil-excision repair system. From Bacillus phage PBS2 (Bacteriophage PBS2).
   3603..3827    +  polyA_signal   bGH poly(A) signal: bovine growth hormone polyadenylation signal
   3834..4344    +  promoter       hPGK promoter: human phosphoglycerate kinase 1 promoter
   4366..4965    +  CDS            PuroR (fragment): puromycin N-acetyltransferase; pac from Streptomyces; confers resistance to puromycin
   5008..5076    +  CDS            nef (fragment): NEF_HV1Z2 - Experimental evidence at protein level: Swiss-Prot protein existence level 1. Extracellular Nef protein targets CD4(+) T-lymphocytes for apoptosis by interacting with CXCR4 surface receptors. From Human immunodeficiency virus type 1 group M subtype D (isolate Z2/CDC-Z34) (HIV-1).
   5112..5233    -  polyA_signal   SV40 poly(A) signal: SV40 polyadenylation signal
   5256..5324    -  CDS            large T antigen (fragment): large T antigen from SV40 (simian virus 40)
   5340..5472    +  CDS            TcR (fragment): tetracycline efflux protein; tet; confers resistance to tetracycline
   5652..6240    -  rep_origin     ori: high-copy-number ColE1/pMB1/pBR322/pUC origin of replication
   6411..7271    -  CDS            AmpR: β-lactamase; bla; confers resistance to ampicillin, carbenicillin, and related antibiotics
   7272..7376    -  promoter       AmpR promoter: bla
>Addgene plasmid #198852 | pGL3-MTS-ND2-W30-L16-G1333C-UGI-Puro | addgene full sequence | sequence record 391799 | Addgene NGS Result
ACGCGTTGACATTGATTATTGACTAGTTATTAATAGTAATCAATTACGGGGTCATTAGTTCATAGCCCAT
ATATGGAGTTCCGCGTTACATAACTTACGGTAAATGGCCCGCCTGGCTGACCGCCCAACGACCCCCGCCC
ATTGACGTCAATAATGACGTATGTTCCCATAGTAACGCCAATAGGGACTTTCCATTGACGTCAATGGGTG
GAGTATTTACGGTAAACTGCCCACTTGGCAGTACATCAAGTGTATCATATGCCAAGTACGCCCCCTATTG
ACGTCAATGACGGTAAATGGCCCGCCTGGCATTATGCCCAGTACATGACCTTATGGGACTTTCCTACTTG
GCAGTACATCTACGTATTAGTCATCGCTATTACCATGGTGATGCGGTTTTGGCAGTACATCAATGGGCGT
GGATAGCGGTTTGACTCACGGGGATTTCCAAGTCTCCACCCCATTGACGTCAATGGGAGTTTGTTTTGGC
ACCAAAATCAACGGGACTTTCCAAAATGTCGTAACAACTCCGCCCCATTGACGCAAATGGGCGGTAGGCG
TGTACGGTGGGAGGTCTATATAAGCAGAGCTCTCTGGCTAACTAGAGAACCCACTGCTTACTGGCTTATC
GAAATTAATACGACTCACTATAGGGAGACAAGCTGGCTAGACCATGTTGGGGTTTGTGGGTCGGGTGGCC
GCTGCTCCGGCCTCCGGGGCCTTGCGGAGACTCACCCCTTCAGCGTCGCTGCCCCCAGCTCAGCTCTTAC
TGCGGGCCGCTCCGACGGCGGTCCATCCTGTCAGGGACTATGCGGCGCAAACATCTGAGAGCGGCGGAGG
CGGGAGCCCCGGCGCGGCCGCTGACTACAAGGATGACGACGATAAAGGTAGCGTGGATCTACGCACGCTC
GGCTACAGCCAGCAGCAACAGGAGAAGATCAAACCGAAGGTTCGTTCGACAGTGGCGCAGCACCACGAGG
CACTGGTCGGCCATGGGTTTACACACGCGCACATCGTTGCGCTCAGCCAACACCCGGCAGCGTTAGGGAC
CGTCGCTGTCAAGTATCAGGACATGATCGCAGCGTTGCCAGAGGCGACACACGAAGCGATCGTTGGCGTC
GGCAAACAGTGGTCCGGCGCACGCGCTCTGGAGGCCTTGCTCACGGTGGCGGGAGAGTTGAGAGGTCCAC
CGTTACAGTTGGACACAGGCCAACTTCTCAAGATTGCAAAACGTGGCGGCGTGACCGCAGTGGAGGCAGT
GCATGCATGGCGCAATGCACTGACGGGTGCCCCCCTGAACCTGACCCCGGAGCAGGTGGTGGCCATCGCT
AGTCATGACGGTGGCAAACAGGCTCTTGAAACCGTCCAACGCCTTCTACCAGTTCTCTGTCAAGCCCACG
GACTAACCCCAGCGCAAGTTGTAGCGATTGCTAGTAATGGGGGTGGCAAACAGGCTCTTGAGACTGTTCA
GCGCCTTCTACCAGTTCTCTGTCAAGCCCACGGCCTGACGCCCGAGCAGGTTGTAGCGATTGCTAGTAAT
ATTGGTGGCAAACAGGCTCTTGAGACGGTTCAGCGCCTCCTTCCAGTTCTCTGTCAAGCCCACGGACTCA
CCCCAGATCAAGTTGTAGCGATTGCTAGTAACAATGGTGGCAAACAGGCTCTTGAAACCGTACAGCGCCT
ACTGCCAGTTCTCTGTCAAGCCCACGGTCTGACTCCGGAGCAAGTGGTAGCGATTGCTAGTCATGACGGT
GGCAAACAGGCTCTTGAAACCGTCCAACGCCTTCTACCAGTTCTCTGTCAAGCCCACGGACTAACCCCAG
CGCAAGTTGTAGCGATTGCTAGTAATGGGGGTGGCAAACAGGCTCTTGAGACTGTTCAGCGCCTTCTACC
AGTTCTCTGTCAAGCCCACGGCCTGACGCCCGAGCAAGTTGTAGCGATTGCTAGTCATGACGGTGGCAAA
CAGGCTCTTGAAACCGTCCAACGCCTTCTACCAGTTCTCTGTCAAGCCCACGGACTAACCCCAGCGCAAG
TTGTAGCGATTGCTAGTCATGACGGTGGCAAACAGGCTCTTGAAACCGTCCAACGCCTTCTACCAGTTCT
CTGTCAAGCCCACGGACTAACCCCAGCGCAAGTTGTAGCAATTGCTAGTAATATTGGTGGCAAACAGGCT
CTTGAGACGGTTCAGCGCCTCCTTCCAGTTCTCTGTCAAGCCCACGGACTCACCCCAGATCAAGTTGTAG
CGATTGCTAGTAATATTGGTGGCAAACAGGCTCTTGAGACGGTTCAGCGCCTCCTTCCAGTTCTCTGTCA
AGCCCACGGACTCACCCCAGATCAAGTTGTAGCGATTGCTAGTCATGACGGTGGCAAACAGGCTCTTGAA
ACCGTCCAACGCCTTCTACCAGTTCTCTGTCAAGCCCACGGACTAACCCCAGCGCAAGTTGTAGCGATTG
CTAGTAATGGGGGTGGCAAACAGGCTCTTGAGACTGTTCAGCGCCTTCTACCAGTTCTCTGTCAAGCCCA
CGGCCTGACGCCCGAGCAAGTTGTAGCGATAGCCAGTAATGGGGGTGGCAAACAGGCTCTTGAGACTGTT
CAGCGCCTTCTACCAGTTCTCTGTCAAGCCCACGGCCTGACGCCCGAGCAAGTTGTAGCGATTGCTAGTA
ATATTGGTGGCAAACAGGCTCTTGAGACGGTTCAGCGCCTCCTTCCAGTTCTCTGTCAAGCCCACGGACT
CACCCCAGATCAAGTTGTAGCGATTGCAAGTCATGACGGTGGCAAACAGGCTCTTGAAACCGTCCAACGC
CTTCTACCAGTTCTCTGTCAAGCCCACGGACTAACCCCAGCGCAAGTTGTAGCGATTGCTTCCAATGGGG
GCGGCAGGCCGGCGCTGGAGAGCATTGTTGCCCAGTTATCTCGCCCTGATCCGGCGTTGGCCGCGTTGAC
CAACGACCACCTCGTCGCCTTGGCCTGCCTCGGCGGACGTCCTGCGCTGGATGCAGTGAAAAAGGGATTG
GGAGGCTCCCCAACCCCCTACCCTAACTATGCCAATGCAGGACACGTGGAGGGACAGAGCGCCCTGTTCA
TGCGGGATAACGGCATCTCCGAGGGCCTGGTGTTCCACAACAATCCCGAGGGCACCTGCGGCTTTTGCGT
GAACATGACCGAGACACTGCTGCCCGAGAATGCCAAGATGACAGTGGTGCCACCTGAGGGAGCAATCCCT
GTGAAGAGAGGCGCCACCGGCGAGACAAAGGTGTTTACCGGCAACTCTAATAGCCCTAAGTCCCCAACAA
AGGGCGGCTGCTCTGGAGGCAGCACCAACCTGTCTGACATCATCGAGAAGGAGACAGGCAAGCAGCTGGT
CATCCAGGAGAGCATCCTGATGCTGCCCGAAGAAGTCGAAGAAGTGATCGGAAACAAGCCTGAGAGCGAT
ATCCTGGTCCATACCGCCTACGACGAGAGTACCGACGAAAATGTGATGCTGCTGACATCCGACGCCCCAG
AGTATAAGCCCTGGGCTCTGGTCATCCAGGATTCCAACGGAGAGAACAAAATCAAAATGCTGTAATCTAG
AGGGCCCGTTTAAACCCGCTGATCAGCCTCGACTGTGCCTTCTAGTTGCCAGCCATCTGTTGTTTGCCCC
TCCCCCGTGCCTTCCTTGACCCTGGAAGGTGCCACTCCCACTGTCCTTTCCTAATAAAATGAGGAAATTG
CATCGCATTGTCTGAGTAGGTGTCATTCTATTCTGGGGGGTGGGGTGGGGCAGGACAGCAAGGGGGAGGA
TTGGGAAGACAATAGCAGGCATGCTGGGGATGCGGTGGGCTCTATGGCTCGAGGGGGTTGGGGTTGCGCC
TTTTCCAAGGCAGCCCTGGGTTTGCGCAGGGACGCGGCTGCTCTGGGCGTGGTTCCGGGAAACGCAGCGG
CGCCGACCCTGGGACTCGCACATTCTTCACGTCCGTTCGCAGCGTCACCCGGATCTTCGCCGCTACCCTT
GTGGGCCCCCCGGCGACGCTTCCTGCTCCGCCCCTAAGTCGGGAAGGTTCCTTGCGGTTCGCGGCGTGCC
GGACGTGACAAACGGAAGCCGCACGTCTCACTAGTACCCTCGCAGACGGACAGCGCCAGGGAGCAATGGC
AGCGCGCCGACCGCGATGGGCTGTGGCCAATAGCGGCTGCTCAGCAGGGCGCGCCGAGAGCAGCGGCCGG
GAAGGGGCGGTGCGGGAGGCGGGGTGTGGGGCGGTAGTGTGGGCCCTGTTCCTGCCCGCGCGGTGTTCCG
CATTCTGCAAGCCTCCGGAGCGCACGTCGGCAGTCGGCTCCCTCGTTGACCGAATCACCGACCTCTCTCC
CCAGGGGGATCCACCGGAGCTTACCATGACCGAGTACAAGCCCACGGTGCGCCTCGCCACCCGCGACGAC
GTCCCCAGGGCCGTACGCACCCTCGCCGCCGCGTTCGCCGACTACCCCGCCACGCGCCACACCGTCGATC
CGGACCGCCACATCGAGCGGGTCACCGAGCTGCAAGAACTCTTCCTCACGCGCGTCGGGCTCGACATCGG
CAAGGTGTGGGTCGCGGACGACGGCGCCGCGGTGGCGGTCTGGACCACGCCGGAGAGCGTCGAAGCGGGG
GCGGTGTTCGCCGAGATCGGCCCGCGCATGGCCGAGTTGAGCGGTTCCCGGCTGGCCGCGCAGCAACAGA
TGGAAGGCCTCCTGGCGCCGCACCGGCCCAAGGAGCCCGCGTGGTTCCTGGCCACCGTCGGCGTCTCGCC
CGACCACCAGGGCAAGGGTCTGGGCAGCGCCGTCGTGCTCCCCGGAGTGGAGGCGGCCGAGCGCGCCGGG
GTGCCCGCCTTCCTGGAAACCTCCGCGCCCCGCAACCTCCCCTTCTACGAGCGGCTCGGCTTCACCGTCA
CCGCCGACGTCGAGGTGCCCGAAGGACCGCGCACCTGGTGCATGACCCGCAAGCCCGGTGCCTGACGCCC
GCCCCACGACCCGCAGCGCCCGACCGAAAGGAGCGCACGACCCCATGCATCGGTACCTTTAAGACCAATG
ACTTACAAGGCAGCTGTAGATCTTAGCCACTTTCTAGAGTCGGGGCGGCCGGCCGCTTCGAGCAGACATG
ATAAGATACATTGATGAGTTTGGACAAACCACAACTAGAATGCAGTGAAAAAAATGCTTTATTTGTGAAA
TTTGTGATGCTATTGCTTTATTTGTAACCATTATAAGCTGCAATAAACAAGTTAACAACAACAATTGCAT
TCATTTTATGTTTCAGGTTCAGGGGGAGGTGTGGGAGGTTTTTTAAAGCAAGTAAAACCTCTACAAATGT
GGTAAAATCGATAAGGATCCGTCGACCGATGCCCTTGAGAGCCTTCAACCCAGTCAGCTCCTTCCGGTGG
GCGCGGGGCATGACTATCGTCGCCGCACTTATGACTGTCTTCTTTATCATGCAACTCGTAGGACAGGTGC
CGGCAGCGCTCTTCCGCTTCCTCGCTCACTGACTCGCTGCGCTCGGTCGTTCGGCTGCGGCGAGCGGTAT
CAGCTCACTCAAAGGCGGTAATACGGTTATCCACAGAATCAGGGGATAACGCAGGAAAGAACATGTGAGC
AAAAGGCCAGCAAAAGGCCAGGAACCGTAAAAAGGCCGCGTTGCTGGCGTTTTTCCATAGGCTCCGCCCC
CCTGACGAGCATCACAAAAATCGACGCTCAAGTCAGAGGTGGCGAAACCCGACAGGACTATAAAGATACC
AGGCGTTTCCCCCTGGAAGCTCCCTCGTGCGCTCTCCTGTTCCGACCCTGCCGCTTACCGGATACCTGTC
CGCCTTTCTCCCTTCGGGAAGCGTGGCGCTTTCTCATAGCTCACGCTGTAGGTATCTCAGTTCGGTGTAG
GTCGTTCGCTCCAAGCTGGGCTGTGTGCACGAACCCCCCGTTCAGCCCGACCGCTGCGCCTTATCCGGTA
ACTATCGTCTTGAGTCCAACCCGGTAAGACACGACTTATCGCCACTGGCAGCAGCCACTGGTAACAGGAT
TAGCAGAGCGAGGTATGTAGGCGGTGCTACAGAGTTCTTGAAGTGGTGGCCTAACTACGGCTACACTAGA
AGAACAGTATTTGGTATCTGCGCTCTGCTGAAGCCAGTTACCTTCGGAAAAAGAGTTGGTAGCTCTTGAT
CCGGCAAACAAACCACCGCTGGTAGCGGTGGTTTTTTTGTTTGCAAGCAGCAGATTACGCGCAGAAAAAA
AGGATCTCAAGAAGATCCTTTGATCTTTTCTACGGGGTCTGACGCTCAGTGGAACGAAAACTCACGTTAA
GGGATTTTGGTCATGAGATTATCAAAAAGGATCTTCACCTAGATCCTTTTAAATTAAAAATGAAGTTTTA
AATCAATCTAAAGTATATATGAGTAAACTTGGTCTGACAGTTACCAATGCTTAATCAGTGAGGCACCTAT
CTCAGCGATCTGTCTATTTCGTTCATCCATAGTTGCCTGACTCCCCGTCGTGTAGATAACTACGATACGG
GAGGGCTTACCATCTGGCCCCAGTGCTGCAATGATACCGCGGGACCCACGCTCACCGGCTCCAGATTTAT
CAGCAATAAACCAGCCAGCCGGAAGGGCCGAGCGCAGAAGTGGTCCTGCAACTTTATCCGCCTCCATCCA
GTCTATTAATTGTTGCCGGGAAGCTAGAGTAAGTAGTTCGCCAGTTAATAGTTTGCGCAACGTTGTTGCC
ATTGCTACAGGCATCGTGGTGTCACGCTCGTCGTTTGGTATGGCTTCATTCAGCTCCGGTTCCCAACGAT
CAAGGCGAGTTACATGATCCCCCATGTTGTGCAAAAAAGCGGTTAGCTCCTTCGGTCCTCCGATCGTTGT
CAGAAGTAAGTTGGCCGCAGTGTTATCACTCATGGTTATGGCAGCACTGCATAATTCTCTTACTGTCATG
CCATCCGTAAGATGCTTTTCTGTGACTGGTGAGTACTCAACCAAGTCATTCTGAGAATAGTGTATGCGGC
GACCGAGTTGCTCTTGCCCGGCGTCAATACGGGATAATACCGCGCCACATAGCAGAACTTTAAAAGTGCT
CATCATTGGAAAACGTTCTTCGGGGCGAAAACTCTCAAGGATCTTACCGCTGTTGAGATCCAGTTCGATG
TAACCCACTCGTGCACCCAACTGATCTTCAGCATCTTTTACTTTCACCAGCGTTTCTGGGTGAGCAAAAA
CAGGAAGGCAAAATGCCGCAAAAAAGGGAATAAGGGCGACACGGAAATGTTGAATACTCATACTCTTCCT
TTTTCAATATTATTGAAGCATTTATCAGGGTTATTGTCTCATGAGCGGATACATATTTGAATGTATTTAG
AAAAATAAACAAATAGGGGTTCCGCGCACATTTCCCCGAAAAGTGCCACCTG
